Addgene plasmid #128298: pSPB849
Purpose: asymmetric plasmid partitioning E. coli - regulatory plasmid
Depositing lab: Matthew Bennett. Depositing organization: Rice University. Publication: A synthetic system for asymmetric cell division in Escherichia coli. Molinari S, Shis DL, Bhakta SP, Chappell J, Igoshin OA, Bennett MR. Nat Chem Biol. 2019 Sep;15(9):917-924. doi: 10.1038/s41589-019-0339-x. Epub 2019 Aug 12. PubMed 31406375.
Backbone
  Vector backbone: p15A
  Vector type: Bacterial Expression
Growth in bacteria
  Bacterial resistance: Ampicillin, 100 μg/mL
  Growth temperature: 37°C
  Growth strain: DH5alpha
  Copy number: Unknown
Gene/Insert
  Gene/Insert name: Para - GlySer-cfp-parB
  Cloning method: Unknown
Terms and licenses: Academic/Nonprofit Terms; Industry Terms: Not Available to Industry
Depositor comments: Cloning method: Golden Gate.
How to cite: pSPB849 was a gift from Matthew Bennett (Addgene plasmid # 128298 ; http://n2t.net/addgene:128298 ; RRID:Addgene_128298)
