[The description below was written by a language model from this plasmid's Addgene catalogue record and pLannotate feature annotations shown in this document.]
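Description:
pSPB849 is a 4.2 kb bacterial expression plasmid for E. coli, described by its depositors as the regulatory plasmid of a synthetic asymmetric plasmid partitioning system. It replicates from the medium-copy p15A origin, which is compatible with ColE1-type plasmids and so allows it to coexist with other plasmids in the same cell. Selection is by ampicillin, through a β-lactamase gene driven by its own promoter. A tonB bidirectional terminator lies between the resistance cassette and the origin region. The short matches annotated as bom and RSF ori are only fragments and probably reflect sequence similarity near the origin rather than functional elements.

The payload, flanked by BioBrick prefix and suffix sequences and assembled by Golden Gate cloning, is an arabinose-responsive expression unit named Para - GlySer-cfp-parB. The feature table detects only a fragment of the araBAD promoter and no araC gene, so arabinose regulation presumably depends on AraC supplied by the host or another plasmid. The record does not state this. Downstream, an ECFP coding sequence is joined through a short linker region (annotated as a multiple cloning site, overlapping the start of the next gene) to parB, matched to the Caulobacter crescentus chromosome partitioning protein. ParB binds specific DNA sites near the replication origin and localizes as discrete foci in its native host. The "GlySer" in the insert name suggests a glycine-serine linker, though its exact position is not annotated.

Inducing the cyan fluorescent ParB fusion would be expected to let it bind and visualize a target plasmid carrying the cognate binding site, supporting engineered unequal inheritance of that plasmid at cell division. The partner plasmid is not described in this record.
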