Features (pLannotate 1.2.2; 12 found; start..end, strand, type, name):
    108..129     +  misc_feature   BioBrick prefix: BioBrick prefix for parts that do not start with "ATG"
    164..202     +  promoter       araBAD promoter (fragment): araBAD; promoter of the L-arabinose operon of E. coli; the araC regulatory gene is transcribed in the opposite direction (Guzman et al., 1995)
    321..1037    +  CDS            ECFP: ECFP is a basic (constitutively fluorescent) cyan fluorescent protein published in 1996, derived from Aequorea victoria. It has low acid sensitivity.
   1038..1094    +  misc_feature   MCS: multiple cloning site
   1086..1976    +  CDS            parB: PARB_CAUVC - Experimental evidence at protein level: Swiss-Prot protein existence level 1. Involved in chromosome partition. Localize to both poles of the predivisional cell following completion of DNA replication. Binds to the DNA origin of replication. From Caulobacter vibrioides (strain ATCC 19089 / CB15) (Caulobacter crescentus).
   2059..2079    +  misc_feature   BioBrick suffix: universal suffix for all parts
   2307..3167    -  CDS            AmpR: β-lactamase; bla; confers resistance to ampicillin, carbenicillin, and related antibiotics
   3168..3272    -  promoter       AmpR promoter: bla
   3316..3347    -  terminator     tonB terminator: bidirectional E. coli tonB-P14 transcription terminator
   3361..3383    +  misc_feature   bom (fragment): basis of mobility region from pBR322
   3482..3537    -  rep_origin     RSF ori (fragment): Plasmids containing the RSF 1030 origin of replication can be propagated in E. coli cells that contain additional plasmids with compatible origins.
   3625..4170    -  rep_origin     p15A ori: Plasmids containing the medium-copy-number p15A origin of replication can be propagated in E. coli cells that contain a second plasmid with the ColE1 origin.
>Addgene plasmid #128298 | pSPB849 | addgene full sequence | sequence record 251366 | Addgene NGS Result
ACGGAAAAAAAAACCCCGCCCCTGACAGGGCGGGGTTTTTTTTCCAATTATTGAAGGCCGCTAACGCGGC
CTTTTTTTGTTTCTGGTCTGCCTTAATCAATGACTAAGAATTCGCGGCCGCTTCTAGAGCGTCTCACTTC
GGATCCGCTGCAGGCTTCCGCACCCATAGCATTTTTATCCATAAGATTAGCGGATCCTACCTTTTACTTC
TTGCCATCGACTACGGATACTGAGCACGACATGCATGCCACTTAAAAAGGAGATCAACAATGGGTGGGGG
CGGCTCAGGCGGCGGTGGTTCCGGTGGTGGCGGCTCTTCAATGGTGAGCAAGGGCGAGGAGCTGTTCACC
GGGGTGGTGCCCATCCTGGTCGAGCTGGACGGCGACGTAAACGGCCACAAGTTCAGCGTGTCCGGCGAGG
GCGAGGGCGATGCCACCTACGGCAAGCTGACCCTGAAGTTCATCTGCACCACCGGCAAGCTGCCCGTGCC
CTGGCCCACCCTCGTGACCACCCTGACCTGGGGCGTGCAGTGCTTCAGCCGCTACCCCGACCACATGAAG
CAGCACGACTTCTTCAAGTCCGCCATGCCCGAAGGCTACGTCCAGGAGCGCACCATCTTCTTCAAGGACG
ACGGCAACTACAAGACCCGCGCCGAGGTGAAGTTCGAGGGCGACACCCTGGTGAACCGCATCGAGCTGAA
GGGCATCGACTTCAAGGAGGACGGCAACATCCTGGGGCACAAGCTGGAGTACAACTACATCAGCCACAAC
GTCTATATCACCGCCGACAAGCAGAAGAACGGCATCAAGGCCAACTTCAAGATCCGCCACAACATCGAGG
ACGGCAGCGTGCAGCTCGCCGACCACTACCAGCAGAACACCCCCATCGGCGACGGCCCCGTGCTGCTGCC
CGACAACCACTACCTGAGCACCCAGTCCGCCCTGAGCAAAGACCCCAACGAGAAGCGCGATCACATGGTC
CTGCTGGAGTTCGTGACCGCCGCCGGGATCACTCTCGGCATGGACGAGCTGTACAAGAGATCTCGAGCTC
AAGCTTCGAATTCTGCAGTCGACGGTACCGCGGGCCCGGGATCCATGTCCGAAGGGCGTCGTGGTCTGGG
TCGAGGGCTTTCGGCCCTGCTGGGCGAGGTCGACGCCGCGCCGGCTCAGGCGCCGGGCGAGCAGCTTGGC
GGTTCCCGTGAAGCGCCGATCGAAATCCTGCAGCGCAATCCCGACCAGCCCCGTCGGACCTTCCGCGAGG
AAGACCTCGAGGATCTGTCAAACTCGATCCGTGAGAAGGGCGTTCTGCAGCCGATCCTGGTGCGGCCGTC
GCCGGATACGGCTGGCGAGTACCAGATCGTCGCCGGCGAGCGCCGTTGGCGCGCAGCCCAGCGGGCGGGC
CTCAAGACTGTGCCGATCATGGTGCGCGAGCTCGACGACCTGGCGGTGCTGGAGATCGGCATCATCGAGA
ACGTCCAGCGGGCTGATCTGAACGTCCTGGAAGAAGCGCTCTCCTACAAGGTGCTGATGGAGAAGTTCGA
GCGCACCCAGGAGAACATCGCCCAGACCATCGGCAAGAGCCGCAGCCACGTGGCCAACACGATGCGCTTG
CTGGCCCTACCGGACGAGGTTCAGTCGCACCTGGTCAGTGGTGAGCTGACGGCCGGCCACGCCCGCGCCA
TCGCTGCAGCGGCTGACCCGGTGGCCCTCGCCAAGCAAATCATCGAGGGCGGCTTGTCGGTGCGCGAGAC
AGAGGCCCTGGCCCGTAAGGCGCCCAACCTGTCTGCGGGCAAGAGCAAGGGGGGCCGCCCCCCACGCGTG
AAGGACACCGACACCCAGGCGCTGGAGTCTGACCTGTCCTCGGTTCTGGGTCTGGATGTCTCGATCGACC
ATCGCGGGTCTACCGGCACGCTGACCATCACCTACGCCACCCTCGAGCAGCTCGACGACCTCTGCAACCG
ACTGACGCGCGGGATCTAATAATGGCCTCGGTACCAAAGACGAACAATAAGACGCTGAAAAGCGTCTTTT
TTCGTTTTGGTCCGCTGCGTTTGAGACGTACTAGTAGCGGCCGCTGCAGTTAATCACTGATTAACTCGGT
ACCAAATTCCAGAAAAGAGGCCTCCCGAAAGGGGGGCCTTTTTTCGTTTTGGTCCTTTTGTTATCAATAA
AAAAGGGGAGCGGTTTCCCGCTCCCCTTATTGTTCGTCTACAGATTATCAAAAAGGATCTTCACCTAGAT
CCTTTTAAATTAAAAATGAAGTTTTAAATCAATCTAAAGTATATATGAGTAAACTTGGTCTGACAGTTAC
CAATGCTTAATCAGTGAGGCACCTATCTCAGCGATCTGTCTATTTCGTTCATCCATAGTTGCCTGACTCC
CCGTCGTGTAGATAACTACGATACGGGAGGGCTTACCATCTGGCCCCAGTGCTGCAATGATACCGCGGGA
CCCACGCTCACCGGCTCCAGATTTATCAGCAATAAACCAGCCAGCCGGAAGGGCCGAGCGCAGAAGTGGT
CCTGCAACTTTATCCGCCTCCATCCAGTCTATTAATTGTTGCCGGGAAGCTAGAGTAAGTAGTTCGCCAG
TTAATAGTTTGCGCAACGTTGTTGCCATTGCTACAGGCATCGTGGTGTCACGCTCGTCGTTTGGTATGGC
TTCATTCAGCTCCGGTTCCCAACGATCAAGGCGAGTTACATGATCCCCCATGTTGTGCAAAAAAGCGGTT
AGCTCCTTCGGTCCTCCGATCGTTGTCAGAAGTAAGTTGGCCGCAGTGTTATCACTCATGGTTATGGCAG
CACTGCATAATTCTCTTACTGTCATGCCATCCGTAAGATGCTTTTCTGTGACTGGTGAGTACTCAACCAA
GTCATTCTGAGAATAGTGTATGCGGCGACCGAGTTGCTCTTGCCCGGCGTCAATACGGGATAATACCGCG
CCACATAGCAGAACTTTAAAAGTGCTCATCATTGGAAAACGTTCTTCGGGGCGAAAACTCTCAAGGATCT
TACCGCTGTTGAGATCCAGTTCGATGTAACCCACTCGTGCACCCAACTGATCTTCAGCATCTTTTACTTT
CACCAGCGTTTCTGGGTGAGCAAAAACAGGAAGGCAAAATGCCGCAAAAAAGGGAATAAGGGCGACACGG
AAATGTTGAATACTCATACTCTTCCTTTTTCAATATTATTGAAGCATTTATCAGGGTTATTGTCTCATGA
GCGGATACATATTTGAATGTATTTAGAAAAATAAACAAATAGGGGTTCCGCGCACATTTCCCCGAAAAGT
GCCACCTGGAGTCCTGTTGAGTAATAGTCAAAAGCCTCCGGTCGGAGGCTTTTGACTTTCTGCTTACCCA
ATAGCGGAGTGTATACTGGCTTACTATGTTGGCACTGATGAGGGTGTCAGTGAAGTGCTTCATGTGGCAG
GAGAAAAAAGGCTGCACCGGTGCGTCAGCAGAATATGTGATACAGGATATATTCCGCTTCCTCGCTCACT
GACTCGCTACGCTCGGTCGTTCGACTGCGGCGAGCGGAAATGGCTTACGAACGGGGCGGAGATTTCCTGG
AAGATGCCAGGAAGATACTTAACAGGGAAGTGAGAGGGCCGCGGCAAAGCCGTTTTTCCATAGGCTCCGC
CCCCCTGACAAGCATCACGAAATCTGACGCTCAAATCAGTGGTGGCGAAACCCGACAGGACTATAAAGAT
ACCAGGCGTTTCCCCCTGGCGGCTCCCTCGTGCGCTCTCCTGTTCCTGCCTTTCGGTTTACCGGTGTCAT
TCCGCTGTTATGGCCGCGTTTGTCTCATTCCACGCCTGACACTCAGTTCCGGGTAGGCAGTTCGCTCCAA
GCTGGACTGTATGCACGAACCCCCCGTTCAGTCCGACCGCTGCGCCTTATCCGGTAACTATCGTCTTGAG
TCCAACCCGGAAAGACATGCAAAAGCACCACTGGCAGCAGCCACTGGTAATTGATTTAGAGGAGTTAGTC
TTGAAGTCATGCGCCGGTTAAGGCTAAACTGAAAGGACAAGTTTTGGTGACTGCGCTCCTCCAAGCCAGT
TACCTCGGTTCAAAGAGTTGGTAGCTCAGAGAACCTTCGAAAAACCGCCCTGCAAGGCGGTTTTTTCGTT
TTCAGAGCAAGAGATTACGCGCAGACCAAAACGATCTCAAGAAGATCATCTTATTAA
